>Addgene plasmid #24336 | pQUAS-GG | depositor full sequence | sequence record 11368 | Author sequence
CACCTAAATTGTAAGCGTTAATATTTTGTTAAAATTCGCGTTAAATTTTTGTTAAATCAGCTCATTTTTT
AACCAATAGGCCGAAATCGGCAAAATCCCTTATAAATCAAAAGAATAGACCGAGATAGGGT
[37 nt withheld, positions 132-168]
AAAGAACGTGGACTCCAACGTCAAAGG
[49 nt withheld, positions 196-244]
T
[91 nt withheld, positions 246-336]
G
[124 nt withheld, positions 338-461]
CCCATTCGCCATTCAGGCTGCGCAACTGTTGGGAAGGGCGATCGGTGCGGGCCTCTTCGCTATTACGCCA
GCTGGCGAAAGGGGGATGTGCTGCAAGGCGATTAAGTTGGGTAACGCCAGGGTTTTCCCAGTCACGACGT
TGTAAAACGACGGCCAGTGAATTGTAATACGACTCACTATAGGGCGAATTGGGTACCGGGCCCCCCCTCG
AGGATCCGGGTAATCGCTTATCCTCGGATAAACAATTATCCTCACGGGTAATCGCTTATCCGCTCGGGTA
ATCGCTTATCCTCGGGTAATCGCTTATCCTTAAGCTTGATATCGAATTCCTGCAGCCCGAGCGGAGACTC
TAGCGAGCGCCGGAGTATAAATAGAGGCGCTTCGTCTACGGAGCGACAATTCAATTCAAACAAGCAAAGT
GAACACGTCGCTAAGCGAAAGCTAAGCAAATAAACAAGCGCAGCTGAACAAGCTAAACAATCTGCAGTAA
AGTGCAAGTTAAAGTGAATCAATTAAAAGTAACCAGCAACCAAGTAAATCAACTGCAACTACTGAAATCT
GCCAAGAAGTAATTATTGAATACAAGAAGAGAACTCTGAATAGGGAATTGGGAATTCGTTAACAGATCGG
GGGATCCGATATCCGCCACCATGGTGAGCAAGGGCGAGGAGCTGTTCACCGGGGTGGTGCCCATCCTGGT
CGAGCTGGACGGCGACGTAAACGGCCACAAGTTCAGCGTGTCCGGCGAGGGCGAGGGCGATGCCACCTAC
GGCAAGCTGACCCTGAAGTTCATCTGCACCACCGGCAAGCTGCCCGTGCCCTGGCCCACCCTCGTGACCA
CCCTGACCTACGGCGTGCAGTGCTTCAGCCGCTACCCCGACCACATGAAGCAGCACGACTTCTTCAAGTC
CGCCATGCCCGAAGGTTGGTATCAAAGATCTATAACTTCGTATAGCATACATTATACGAAGTTATGGTTA
CAAGACAGGTTTAAGGAGACCAATAGAAACTGGGCATGTGGAGACAGAGAAGACTCTTGGGTTTCTGATA
GGCACTGACTCTCTCTGCCTATTGGTCTATTTTCCCACCCTTAGGGTACGTCCAGGAGCGCACCATCTTC
TTCAAGGACGACGGCAACTACAAGACCCGCGCCGAGGTGAAGTTCGAGGGCGACACCCTGGTGAACCGCA
TCGAGCTGAAGGGCATCGACTTCAAGGAGGACGGCAACATCCTGGGGCACAAGCTGGAGTACAACTACAA
CAGCCACAACGTCTATATCATGGCCGACAAGCAGAAGAACGGCATCAAGGCGAACTTCAAGATCCGCCAC
AACATCGAGGACGGCGGCGTGCAGCTCGCCGACCACTACCAGCAGAACACCCCCATCGGCGACGGCCCCG
TGCTGCTGCCCGACAACCACTACCTGAGCACCCAGTCCGCCCTGAGCAAAGACCCCAACGAGAAGCGCGA
TCACATGGTCCTGCTGGAGTTCGTGACCGCCGCCGGGATCACTCTCGGCATGGACGAGCTTTACAAGGAT
ATCCCTGAATTCTAGATAACTGATCATAATCAGCCATACCACATTTGTAGAGGTTTTACTTGCTTTAAAA
AACCTCCCACACCTCCCCCTGAACCTGAAACATAAAATGAATGCAATTGTTGTTGTTAACTTGTTTATTG
CAGCTTATAATGGTTACAAATAAAGCAATAGCATCACAAATTTCACAAATAAAGCATTTTTTTCACTGCA
TTCTAGTTGTGGTTTGTCCAAACTCATCAATGTATCTTATTTAAATTGGGCGCGCCCAACTAGTTCTAGA
GCGGCCGCCCACCGCGGTGGAGCTCCAGCTTTTGTTCCCTTTAGTGAGGGTTAATTTCGAGCTTGGCGTA
ATCATGGTCATAGCTGTTTCCTGTGTGAAATTGTTATCCGCTCACAATTCCACACAACATACGAGCCGGA
AGCATAAAGTGTAAAGCCTGGGGTGCCTAATGAGTGAGCTAACTCACATTAATTGCGTTGCGCTCACTGC
CCGCTTTCCAGTCGGGAAACCTGTCGTGCCAGCTGCATTAATGAATCGGCCAACGCGCGGGGAGAGGCGG
TTTGCGTATTGGGCGCTCTTCCGCTTCCTCGCTCACTGACTCGCTGCGCTCGGTCGTTCGGCTGCGGCGA
GCGGTATCAGCTCACTCAAAGGCGGTAATACGGTTATCCACAGAATCAGGGGATAACGCAGGAAAGAACA
TGTGAGCAAAAGGCCAGCAAAAGGCCAGGAACCGTAAAAAGGCCGCGTTGCTGGCGTTTTTCCATAGGCT
CCGCCCCCCTGACGAGCATCACAAAAATCGACGCTCAAGTCAGAGGTGGCGAAACCCGACAGGACTATAA
AGATACCAGGCGTTTCCCCCTGGAAGCTCCCTCGTGCGCTCTCCTGTTCCGACCCTGCCGCTTACCGGAT
ACCTGTCCGCCTTTCTCCCTTCGGGAAGCGTGGCGCTTTCTCATAGCTCACGCTGTAGGTATCTCAGTTC
GGTGTAGGTCGTTCGCTCCAAGCTGGGCTGTGTGCACGAACCCCCCGTTCAGCCCGACCGCTGCGCCTTA
TCCGGTAACTATCGTCTTGAGTCCAACCCGGTAAGACACGACTTATCGCCACTGGCAGCAGCCACTGGTA
ACAGGATTAGCAGAGCGAGGTATGTAGGCGGTGCTACAGAGTTCTTGAAGTGGTGGCCTAACTACGGCTA
CACTAGAAGGACAGTATTTGGTATCTGCGCTCTGCTGAAGCCAGTTACCTTCGGAAAAAGAGTTGGTAGC
TCTTGATCCGGCAAACAAACCACCGCTGGTAGCGGTGGTTTTTTTGTTTGCAAGCAGCAGATTACGCGCA
GAAAAAAAGGATCTCAAGAAGATCCTTTGATCTTTTCTACGGGGTCTGACGCTCAGTGGAACGAAAACTC
ACGTTAAGGGATTTTGGTCATGAGATTATCAAAAAGGATCTTCACCTAGATCCTTTTAAATTAAAAATGA
AGTTTTAAATCAATCTAAAGTATATATGAGTAAACTTGGTCTGACAGTTACCAATGCTTAATCAGTGAGG
CACCTATCTCAGCGATCTGTCTATTTCGTTCATCCATAGTTGCCTGACTCCCCGTCGTGTAGATAACTAC
GATACGGGAGGGCTTACCATCTGGCCCCAGTGCTGCAATGATACCGCGAGACCCACGCTCACCGGCTCCA
GATTTATCAGCAATAAACCAGCCAGCCGGAAGGGCCGAGCGCAGAAGTGGTCCTGCAACTTTATCCGCCT
CCATCCAGTCTATTAATTGTTGCCGGGAAGCTAGAGTAAGTAGTTCGCCAGTTAATAGTTTGCGCAACGT
TGTTGCCATTGCTACAGGCATCGTGGTGTCACGCTCGTCGTTTGGTATGGCTTCATTCAGCTCCGGTTCC
CAACGATCAAGGCGAGTTACATGATCCCCCATGTTGTGCAAAAAAGCGGTTAGCTCCTTCGGTCCTCCGA
TCGTTGTCAGAAGTAAGTTGGCCGCAGTGTTATCACTCATGGTTATGGCAGCACTGCATAATTCTCTTAC
TGTCATGCCATCCGTAAGATGCTTTTCTGTGACTGGTGAGTACTCAACCAAGTCATTCTGAGAATAGTGT
ATGCGGCGACCGAGTTGCTCTTGCCCGGCGTCAATACGGGATAATACCGCGCCACATAGCAGAACTTTAA
AAGTGCTCATCATTGGAAAACGTTCTTCGGGGCGAAAACTCTCAAGGATCTTACCGCTGTTGAGATCCAG
TTCGATGTAACCCACTCGTGCACCCAACTGATCTTCAGCATCTTTTACTTTCACCAGCGTTTCTGGGTGA
GCAAAAACAGGAAGGCAAAATGCCGCAAAAAAGGGAATAAGGGCGACACGGAAATGTTGAATACTCATAC
TCTTCCTTTTTCAATATTATTGAAGCATTTATCAGGGTTATTGTCTCATGAGCGGATACATATTTGAATG
TATTTAGAAAAATAAACAAATAGGGGTTCCGCGCACATTTCCCCGAAAAGTGC
Features (pLannotate 1.2.2; 21 found; start..end, strand, type, name):
     33..461     -  rep_origin     f1 ori (sequence partly withheld): f1 bacteriophage origin of replication; arrow indicates direction of (+) strand synthesis
    466..623     -  CDS            lacZα (fragment): LacZα fragment of β-galactosidase; lacZ fragment
    626..644     +  promoter       T7 promoter: promoter for bacteriophage T7 RNA polymerase
    653..674     -  misc_feature   MCS (fragment): pBluescript multiple cloning site
    772..800     -  misc_feature   MCS (fragment): pBluescript multiple cloning site
    821..1059    +  promoter       hsp70 promoter: Drosophila melanogaster hsp70Bb promoter
   1112..1414    +  CDS            BFPsol (fragment): BFPsol is a fluorescent protein published in 2006, derived from Aequorea victoria.
   1403..1436    +  protein_bind   loxP: Cre-mediated recombination occurs in the 8-bp core sequence (GCATACAT). Cre recombinase
   1437..1516    +  intron         chimeric intron (fragment): chimera between introns from human β-globin and immunoglobulin heavy chain genes
   1549..1998    +  CDS            SGFP2(206A) (fragment): SGFP2(206A) is a basic (constitutively fluorescent) green fluorescent protein published in 2007, derived from Aequorea victoria. It has moderate acid sensitivity.
   2022..2106    +  CDS            large T antigen (fragment): large T antigen from SV40 (simian virus 40)
   2129..2250    +  polyA_signal   SV40 poly(A) signal: SV40 polyadenylation signal
   2270..2306    -  misc_feature   MCS (fragment): pBluescript multiple cloning site
   2319..2337    -  promoter       T3 promoter: promoter for bacteriophage T3 RNA polymerase
   2382..2398    -  protein_bind   lac operator: The lac repressor binds to the lac operator to inhibit transcription in E. coli. This inhibition can be relieved by adding lactose or isopropyl-β-D-thiogalactopyranoside (IPTG). lac repressor encoded by lacI
   2406..2436    -  promoter       lac promoter: promoter for the E. coli lac operon
   2451..2472    -  protein_bind   CAP binding site: CAP binding activates transcription in the presence of cAMP. E. coli catabolite activator protein
   2485..2577    -  CDS            lacI (fragment): lac repressor; lacI; The lac repressor binds to the lac operator to inhibit transcription in E. coli. This inhibition can be relieved by adding lactose or isopropyl-β-D-thiogalactopyranoside (IPTG).
   2760..3348    -  rep_origin     ori: high-copy-number ColE1/pMB1/pBR322/pUC origin of replication
   3519..4379    -  CDS            AmpR: β-lactamase; bla; confers resistance to ampicillin, carbenicillin, and related antibiotics
   4380..4484    -  promoter       AmpR promoter: bla
