[The description below was written by a language model from this plasmid's Addgene catalogue record and pLannotate feature annotations shown in this document.]
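Description:
pQUAS-GG is a Q-system reporter plasmid built in pBluescript SK(+) and catalogued as a mammalian expression vector. It is maintained in E. coli at high copy through the ColE1/pUC-type origin and selected with ampicillin via the β-lactamase gene. The backbone also retains the f1 phage origin, remnants of the lacZα/lac promoter region, and the flanking T7 and T3 promoters. The depositor's full sequence is about 4.5 kb, consistent with a roughly 3 kb backbone plus a 1.5 kb insert.

The payload is a QF-responsive GFP cassette. Five copies of naturally occurring 16 bp QF binding sites (QUAS) from Neurospora crassa were assembled from overlapping primers. They were cloned between XhoI and HindIII, upstream of a Drosophila hsp70 minimal promoter, so transcription depends on binding of the QF transcriptional activator. The reporter is an optimized GFP split into two halves by an intron ("GG"). The automated annotation picks these halves up as two Aequorea-derived fluorescent protein fragments labelled BFPsol and SGFP2, which are best-match names rather than distinct proteins. Between them lie a loxP site and part of a chimeric β-globin/immunoglobulin intron. Splicing removes the intron, and the loxP site with it, to restore a continuous GFP coding sequence. This split, loxP-containing design derives from earlier mosaic-labelling cassettes. An SV40-derived segment and the SV40 polyadenylation signal terminate the transcript.

The associated work describes the Q system as a repressible binary expression system for transgene expression, lineage tracing and mosaic analysis. Within it, this plasmid serves as a fluorescent readout of QF activity, for example after co-transfection into cultured cells.
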