Addgene plasmid #24336: pQUAS-GG
Depositing lab: Liqun Luo. Depositing organization: Stanford University. Publication: The Q system: a repressible binary system for transgene expression, lineage tracing, and mosaic analysis. Potter CJ, Tasic B, Russler EV, Liang L, Luo L. Cell. 2010 Apr 30. 141(3):536-48. 10.1016/j.cell.2010.02.025 PubMed 20434990.
Backbone
  Vector backbone: pBluescript SK(+)
  Backbone size w/o insert (bp): 3000
  Vector type: Mammalian Expression
Growth in bacteria
  Bacterial resistance: Ampicillin, 100 μg/mL
  Growth temperature: 37°C
  Growth strain: DH5alpha
  Copy number: High Copy
Gene/Insert
  Gene/Insert name: 5xQUAS/GFP split with an intron (GG)
  Species: Neurospora crassa/other
  Insert size (bp): 1500
  Cloning method: Restriction Enzyme; 5′ cloning site XhoI (not destroyed); 3′ cloning site HindIII (not destroyed)
  Sequencing primers: 5′ T7
Terms and licenses: Academic/Nonprofit Terms; Industry Terms: Not Available to Industry
Depositor comments: This plasmid contains 5 copies of naturally occurring QF binding sites (each 16 bp long, shown in capital letters, with spacer sequences in small letters): GGGTAATCGCTTATCCtcGGATAAACAATTATCCtcacGGGTAATCGCTTATCCgctcGGGTAATCG CTTATCCtcGGGTAATCGCTTATCCtt This sequence was assembled from overlapping primers and cloned using XhoI and HindIII into pBluescript containing hsp70 minimal promoter (Brand and Perrimon, 1993) and an optimized GFP split with an intron (GG) (Zong et al., 2005)
How to cite: pQUAS-GG was a gift from Liqun Luo (Addgene plasmid # 24336 ; http://n2t.net/addgene:24336 ; RRID:Addgene_24336)
