>Addgene plasmid #24336 | pQUAS-GG | addgene partial sequence | sequence record 30078 | 24336 with SV40pA-R
CTGCATAAACAAGTTAACAACAACAATTGCATTCATTTTATGTTTCAGGTTCAGGGGGAGGTGTGGGAGG
TTTTTTAAAGCAAGTAAAACCTCTACAAATGTGGTATGGCTGATTATGATCAGTTATCTAGAATTCAGGG
ATATCCTTGTAAAGCTCGTCCATGCCGAGAGTGATCCCGGCGGCGGTCACGAACTCCAGCAGGACCATGT
GATCGCGCTTCTCGTTGGGGTCTTTGCTCAGGGCGGACTGGGTGCTCAGGTAGTGGTTGTCGGGCAGCAG
CACGGGGCCGTCGCCGATGGGGGTGTTCTGCTGGTAGTGGTCGGCGAGCTGCACGCCGCCGTCCTCGATG
TTGTGGCGGATCTTGAAGTTCGCCTTGATGCCGTTCTTCTGCTTGTCGGCCATGATATAGACGTTGTGGC
TGTTGTAGTTGTACTCCAGCTTGTGCCCCAGGATGTTGCCGTCCTCCTTGAAGTCGATGCCCTTCAGCTC
GATGCGGTTCACCAGGGTGTCGCCCTCGAACTTCACCTCGGCGCGGGTCTTGTAGTTGCCGTCGTCCTTG
AAGAAGATGGTGCGCTCCTGGACGTACCCTAAGGGTGGGAAAATAGACCAATAGGCAGAGAGAGTCAGTG
CCTATCAGAAACCCAAGAGTCTTCTCTGTCTCCACATGCCC
