>Addgene plasmid #24336 | pQUAS-GG | addgene partial sequence | sequence record 30079 | 24336 with T7
CGCTTATCCTCGGATAAACAATTATCCTCACGGGTAATCGCTTATCCGCTCGGGTAATCGCTTATCCTCG
GGTAATCGCTTATCCTTAAGCTTGATATCGAATTCCTGCAGCCCGAGCGGAGACTCTAGCGAGCGCCGGA
GTATAAATAGAGGCGCTTCGTCTACGGAGCGACAATTCAATTCAAACAAGCAAAGTGAACACGTCGCTAA
GCGAAAGCTAAGCAAATAAACAAGCGCAGCTGAACAAGCTAAACAATCTGCAGTAAAGTGCAAGTTAAAG
TGAATCAATTAAAAGTAACCAGCAACCAAGTAAATCAACTGCAACTACTGAAATCTGCCAAGAAGTAATT
ATTGAATACAAGAAGAGAACTCTGAATAGGGAATTGGGAATTCGTTAACAGATCGGGGGATCCGATATCC
GCCACCATGGTGAGCAAGGGCGAGGAGCTGTTCACCGGGGTGGTGCCCATCCTGGTCGAGCTGGACGGCG
ACGTAAACGGCCACAAGTTCAGCGTGTCCGGCGAGGGCGAGGGCGATGCCACCTACGGCAAGCTGACCCT
GAAGTTCATCTGCACCACCGGCAAGCTGCCCGTGCCCTGGCCCACCCTCGTGACCACCCTGACCTACGGC
GTGCAGTGCTTCAGCCGCT
